>Addgene plasmid #210761 | pDL0_029 | addgene full sequence | sequence record 421257 | Addgene NGS Result
GTGGCTCTTCAGTGGACGAAAGGGCCTCGTGATACGCCTATTTTTATAGGTTAATGTCATGATAATAATG
GTTTCTTAGACGTCAGGTGGCACTTTTCGGGGAAATGTGCGCGGAACCCCTATTTGTTTATTTTTCTAAA
TACATTCAAATATGTATCCGCTCATGAGACAATAACCCTGATAAATGCTTCAATAATATTGAAAAAGGAA
GAGTATGCGCTCACGCAACTGGTCCAGAACCTTGACCGAACGCAGCGGTGGTAACGGCGCAGTGGCGGTT
TTCATGGCTTGTTATGACTGTTTTTTTTTGGGGTACAGTCTATGCCTCGGGCATCCAAGCAGCAAGCGCG
TTACGCCGTGGGTCGATGTTTGATGTTATGGAGCAGCAACGATGTTACGCAGCAGGGCAGTCGCCCTAAA
ACAAAGTTAAACATCATGAGGGAAGCGGTGATCGCCGAAGTATCGACTCAACTATCAGAGGTAGTTGGCG
TCATCGAGCGCCATCTCGAACCGACGTTGCTGGCCGTACATTTGTACGGCTCCGCAGTGGATGGCGGCCT
GAAGCCACACAGCGATATTGATTTGCTGGTTACGGTGACCGTAAGGCTTGATGAAACAACGCGGCGAGCT
TTGATCAACGACCTTTTGGAAACTTCGGCTTCCCCTGGAGAGAGCGAGATTCTCCGCGCTGTAGAAGTCA
CCATTGTTGTGCACGACGACATCATTCCGTGGCGTTATCCAGCTAAGCGCGAACTGCAATTTGGAGAATG
GCAGCGCAATGACATTCTTGCAGGTATCTTCGAGCCAGCCACGATCGACATTGATCTGGCTATCTTGCTG
ACAAAAGCAAGAGAACATAGCGTTGCCTTGGTAGGTCCAGCGGCGGAGGAACTCTTTGATCCGGTTCCTG
AACAGGATCTATTTGAGGCGCTAAATGAAACCTTAACGCTATGGAACTCGCCGCCCGACTGGGCTGGCGA
TGAGCGAAATGTAGTGCTTACGTTGTCCCGCATTTGGTACAGCGCAGTAACCGGCAAAATCGCGCCGAAG
GATGTCGCTGCCGACTGGGCAATGGAGCGCCTGCCGGCCCAGTATCAGCCCGTCATACTTGAAGCTAGAC
AGGCTTATCTTGGACAAGAAGAAGATCGCTTGGCCTCGCGCGCAGATCAGTTGGAAGAATTTGTCCATTA
CGTAAAAGGCGAGATCACCAAGGTAGTCGGCAAATAACTGTCAGACCAAGTTTACTCATATATACTTTAG
ATTGATTTAAAACTTCATTTTTAATTTAAAAGGATCTAGGTGAAGATCCTTTTTGATAATCTCATGACCA
AAATCCCTTAACGTGAGTTTTCGTTCCACTGAGCGTCAGACCCCGTAGAAAAGATCAAAGGATCTTCTTG
AGATCCTTTTTTTCTGCGCGTAATCTGCTGCTTGCAAACAAAAAAACCACCGCTACCAGCGGTGGTTTGT
TTGCCGGATCAAGAGCTACCAACTCTTTTTCCGAAGGTAACTGGCTTCAGCAGAGCGCAGATACCAAATA
CTGTTCTTCTAGTGTAGCCGTAGTTAGGCCACCACTTCAAGAACTCTGTAGCACCGCCTACATACCTCGC
TCTGCTAATCCTGTTACCAGTGGCTGCTGCCAGTGGCGATAAGTCGTGTCTTACCGGGTTGGACTCAAGA
CGATAGTTACCGGATAAGGCGCAGCGGTCGGGCTGAACGGGGGGTTCGTGCACACAGCCCAGCTTGGAGC
GAACGACCTACACCGAACTGAGATACCTACAGCGTGAGCTATGAGAAAGCGCCACGCTTCCCGAAGGGAG
AAAGGCGGACAGGTATCCGGTAAGCGGCAGGGTCGGAACAGGAGAGCGCACGAGGGAGCTTCCAGGGGGA
AACGCCTGGTATCTTTATAGTCCTGTCGGGTTTCGCCACCTCTGACTTGAGCGTCGATTTTTGTGATGCT
CGTCAGGGGGGCGGAGCCTATGGAAAAACGCCAGCAACGCGGCCTTTTTACGGTTCCTGGCCTTTTGCTG
GCCTTTTGCTCACATGTTCTTTCCTGCGTTATCCCCTGATTCTGTGGATAACCGTATTACCGCCTTTGAG
TGAGCTGATACCGCTCGCCGCAGCCGAACGACCGAGCGCAGCGAGTCAGTGAGCGAGGAAGCGGAAGAGC
GCCCAATACGCAAACCGCCTCTCCCCGCGCGTTGGCCGATTCATTAATCACTCTGTGGTCTCAAATGGCA
TCAGAGGCACGTAAGACTAAGAAGAAGATCAAAGGAATTCAGCAGGCAACAGCAGGAGTGAGCCAAGACA
CCTCTGAGAATCCGAATAAGACGATAGTGCCGGCCGCTCTGCCCCAACTGACTCCGACACTTGTGTCACT
GCTGGAGGTAATAGAGCCGGAGGTCTTGTATGCCGGCTACGATTCGTCCGTCCCTGACAGTGCCTGGCGC
ATTATGACCACGCTCAACATGCTCGGTGGGCGGCAAGTCATTGCGGCGGTTAAGTGGGCGAAAGCAATTC
CTGGTTTCAGGAATCTCCATCTCGATGACCAAATGACCCTCCTCCAATACTCCTGGATGTTCCTGATGGC
GTTTGCCCTCGGTTGGCGCAGTTACCGCCAATCAAGCGGAAACTTGCTGTGCTTTGCACCTGACTTGATC
ATCAATGAACAGAGGATGTCGCTGCCGTGCATGTACGACCAGTGCAAACATATGCTCTTCGTGTCCTCCG
AATTGCAGCGCCTTCAAGTGAGCTACGAAGAATACTTGTGCATGAAAACTCTGCTCTTGTTGAGTTCCGT
GCCTAAGGAGGGACTCAAGAGCCAAGAGCTGTTTGATGAAATCAGGATGACATACATCAAGGAGCTCGGG
AAAGCGATCGTAAAGCGCGAGGGTAACTCATCACAGAACTGGCAACGCTTCTACCAGCTGACTAAGTTGC
TCGATTCCATGCATGAGGTAGTCGAAAACCTCCTGACCTATTGCTTCCAAACCTTCCTCGATAAGACCAT
GTCTATTGAGTTTCCCGAGATGCTCGCAGAGATAATCACGAACCAGATCCCCAAGTACAGCAACGGTAAT
ATAAAGAAGCTTCTCTTCCATCAGAAATCTACCTCTAAACCAGTGACCTTGTATGACGTGGCGGAGTACG
CCGGAGTCAGTCATCAAACAGTTTCAAGGGTGGTTAACCAGGCGTCCCACGTTTCGGCAAAGACCAGAGA
AAAAGTGGAGGCAGCTATGGCGGAACTGAATTACATTCCAAACCGCGTGGCACAACAACTGGCGGGAAAG
CAAAGCCTCCTTATTGGGGTGGCAACGTCCTCCCTCGCTCTGCATGCCCCTTCTCAGATTGTTGCTGCCA
TAAAGAGTCGCGCAGACCAGCTCGGTGCAAGTGTGGTTGTTTCCATGGTCGAAAGGTCGGGTGTGGAGGC
GTGTAAAGCGGCCGTGCACAATTTGCTCGCCCAACGCGTTTCGGGCCTCATAATTAATTACCCTCTGGAC
GATCAGGATGCGATTGCCGTAGAAGCAGCTTGTACGAACGTCCCGGCGCTCTTCTTGGACGTCAGCGACC
AAACCCCGATTAATTCAATTATATTCAGCCATGAGGACGGGACGCGCCTCGGCGTGGAGCACCTCGTAGC
GCTGGGACATCAACAAATAGCGCTTCTGGCTGGTCCGCTCTCTTCTGTCTCGGCTCGGCTTAGGCTTGCT
GGGTGGCATAAGTATTTGACACGTAATCAGATCCAACCAATCGCGGAGAGGGAGGGCGACTGGAGTGCTA
TGTCTGGATTCCAACAGACTATGCAAATGCTCAATGAGGGAATAGTGCCTACCGCCATGCTGGTGGCCAA
TGATCAAATGGCACTTGGAGCGATGCGCGCGATTACCGAATCAGGGCTTAGAGTCGGGGCTGACATCTCT
GTCGTGGGGTATGATGACACTGAGGACTCCTCGTGTTATATCCCACCTCTTACGACAATAAAACAGGACT
TCCGCCTTCTGGGGCAGACGTCAGTCGACCGCCTTCTTCAACTGAGCCAGGGTCAGGCGGTAAAGGGCAA
CCAACTCCTGCCCGTGTCTCTGGTGAAGCGTAAGACTACAAGTGGCTCAGAATTCGCTAATTTCAATCAG
TCCGGGAATATAGCGGACTCGAGCCTTTCCTTCACTTTTACGAACTCGAGTAACGGCCCTAACCTCATCA
CCACACAAACAAACAGCCAGGCCCTCTCGCAGCCGATTGCGTCCTCAAACGTCCACGATAATTTCATGAA
CAATGAAATTACCGCTAGCAAAATAGATGATGGGAACAATTCAAAACCACTGTCACCAGGGTGGACAGAT
CAGACCGCTTACAACGCTTTCGGTATCACGACGGGCATGTTTAATACCACTACCATGGACGACGTCTACA
ATTACCTGTTTGACGATGAGGACACACCACCTAATCCGAAGAAGGAGTGAGCTTTGAGACCACGAA
Features (pLannotate 1.2.2; 9 found; start..end, strand, type, name):
    110..214     +  promoter       AmpR promoter: bla
    205..285     -  CDS            int (fragment): INT2_ECOLX - Protein inferred from homology: Swiss-Prot protein existence level 3. Putative integrase believed to be involved in the insertion of antibiotic resistance genes into plasmids and transposons. From Escherichia coli.
    373..429     +  CDS            GmR (fragment): gentamycin acetyltransferase; aacC1; confers resistance to gentamycin
    436..1224    +  CDS            aadA: S3AD_ECOLX - Experimental evidence at protein level: Swiss-Prot protein existence level 1. Mediates bacterial resistance to the antibiotics streptomycin and spectinomycin. From Escherichia coli.
   1398..1986    +  rep_origin     ori: high-copy-number ColE1/pMB1/pBR322/pUC origin of replication
   2169..2218    +  CDS            lacI (fragment): lac repressor; lacI; The lac repressor binds to the lac operator to inhibit transcription in E. coli. This inhibition can be relieved by adding lactose or isopropyl-β-D-thiogalactopyranoside (IPTG).
   2235..3107    +  CDS            Nr3c1 (fragment): GCR_RAT - Also known as Grl. Experimental evidence at protein level: Swiss-Prot protein existence level 1. [Isoform A]: Has transcriptional activation and repression activity. Mediates glucocorticoid-induced apoptosis. Promotes accurate chromosome segregation during mitosis. May act as a tumor suppressor. May play a negative role in adipogenesis through the regulation of lipolytic and antilipogenic gene expression. From Rattus norvegicus (Rat).
   3117..4100    +  CDS            lacI (fragment): LACI_ECOLI - Experimental evidence at protein level: Swiss-Prot protein existence level 1. Repressor of the lactose operon. Binds allolactose as an inducer. From Escherichia coli (strain K12).
   4116..4457    +  CDS            GAL4 (fragment): GAL4_YEAST - Experimental evidence at protein level: Swiss-Prot protein existence level 1. This protein is a positive regulator for the gene expression of the galactose-induced genes such as GAL1, GAL2, GAL7, GAL10, and MEL1 which code for the enzymes used to convert galactose to glucose. It recognizes a 17 base pair sequence in (5'-CGGRNNRCYNYNCNCCG-3') the upstream activating sequence (UAS-G) of these genes. From Saccharomyces cerevisiae (strain ATCC 204508 / S288c) (Baker's yeast).
