[The description below was written by a language model from this plasmid's Addgene catalogue record and pLannotate feature annotations shown in this document.]
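Description:
pDL0_029 is a small (about 4.5 kb) cloning-level plasmid built on the pICH41308 backbone, a Golden Gate/MoClo-type Level 0 acceptor for coding-sequence parts, and is catalogued as a plant expression and synthetic biology vector. It is maintained in E. coli through a high-copy ColE1/pUC-type origin and selected with spectinomycin via the aadA adenylyltransferase gene. The AmpR (bla) promoter annotated just upstream presumably drives aadA. The short integrase and gentamicin acetyltransferase fragments nearby look like remnants of the integron-derived resistance cassette rather than functional genes.

The roughly 2.2 kb insert is a synthetic, rice (Oryza sativa) codon-optimized version of LhGR-N, a chimeric, ligand-gated transcription factor. The feature table shows its modular layout: a fragment of the rat glucocorticoid receptor (Nr3c1), corresponding to the ligand-binding domain named in the record, sits at the N-terminal end. It is followed by a large lacI fragment that supplies lac operator DNA binding and a GAL4 fragment, which in LhG4-type activators contributes the transcription activation function. In such systems the receptor domain keeps the fusion inactive until a glucocorticoid such as dexamethasone is applied, after which it can activate target genes placed behind lac operator-containing promoters.

No plant promoter or terminator is annotated, which fits a promoterless CDS part meant to be assembled with regulatory modules into higher-level transcription units. The associated publication concerns inducible synthetic circuits controlling pigmentation in grasses, and this part likely provides the inducible activator component for those circuits.
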