Addgene plasmid #210761: pDL0_029
Purpose: SC_Oryza sativa codon-optimized LHGR-N(Ligand binding domain and rat glucocorticoid receptor (rcoLHGR-N)
Depositing lab: Dmitri Nusinow. Depositing organization: Donald Danforth Plant Science Center. Publication: Remote Sensing of Endogenous Pigmentation by Inducible Synthetic Circuits in Grasses. Lee DY, Acosta-Gamboa L, Saleh L, Pathak S, Swyers N, Morgan A, Meerdink S, Kuzio C, Calderon S, Sheng H, Kenney S, Zare A, Gehan M, Nusinow DA. Plant Biotechnol J. 2025 Dec 5. doi: 10.1111/pbi.70480. PubMed 41351300.
Backbone
  Vector backbone: pICH41308
  Backbone size w/o insert (bp): 2251
  Total vector size (bp): 4474
  Vector type: Plant Expression, Synthetic Biology
Growth in bacteria
  Bacterial resistance: Spectinomycin, 50 μg/mL
  Growth temperature: 37°C
  Growth strain: DH5alpha
  Copy number: Unknown
Gene/Insert
  Gene/Insert name: rice codn optimized LHGRN
  Species: Synthetic
  Insert size (bp): 2223
Resource information
  A portion of this plasmid was derived from a plasmid made by: Jane A. Langdale, Oxford, UK
Terms and licenses: Academic/Nonprofit Terms; Industry Terms: Not Available to Industry
Depositor comments: Please visit https://doi.org/10.1101/2025.06.20.660755 for bioRxiv preprint.
How to cite: pDL0_029 was a gift from Dmitri Nusinow (Addgene plasmid # 210761 ; http://n2t.net/addgene:210761 ; RRID:Addgene_210761)
